>Addgene plasmid #201111 | pCB11 | addgene full sequence | sequence record 403029 | Addgene NGS Result
GCGAGCGGTATCAGCTCACTCAAAGGCGGTAATACGGTTATCCACAGAATCAGGGGATAACGCATGCAAG
AACATGTGAGCAAAAGGCCAGCAAAAGGCCAGGAACCGTAAAAAGGCCGCGTTGCTGGCGTTTTTCCATA
GGCTCCGCCCCCCTGACGAGCATCACAAAAATCGACGCTCAAGTCAGAGGTGGCGAAACCCGACAGGACT
ATAAAGATACCAGGCGTTTCCCCCTGGAAGCTCCCTCGTGCGCTCTCCTGTTCCGACCCTGCCGCTTACC
GGATACCTGTCCGCCTTTCTCCCTTCGGGAAGCGTGGCGCTTTCTCATAGCTCACGCTGTAGGTATCTCA
GTTCGGTGTAGGTCGTTCGCTCCAAGCTGGGCTGTGTGCACGAACCCCCCGTTCAGCCCGACCGCTGCGC
CTTATCCGGTAACTATCGTCTTGAGTCCAACCCGGTAAGACACGACTTATCGCCACTGGCAGCAGCCACT
GGTAACAGGATTAGCAGAGCGAGGTATGTAGGCGGTGCTACAGAGTTCTTGAAGTGGTGGCCTAACTACG
GCTACACTAGAAGGACAGTATTTGGTATCTGCGCTCTGCTGAAGCCAGTTACCTTCGGAAAAAGAGTTGG
TAGCTCTTGATCCGGCAAACAAACCACCGCTGGTAGCGGTGGTTTTTTTGTTTGCAAGCAGCAGATTACG
CGCAGAAAAAAAGGATCTCAAGAAGATCCTTTGATCTTTTCTACGGGGTCTGACGCTCAGTGGAACGAAA
ACTCACGTTAAGGGATTTTGGTCATGACTAGTGCTTGGATTCTCACCAATAAAAAACGCCCGGCGGCAAC
CGAGCGTTCTGAACAAATCCAGATGGAGTTCTGAGGTCATTACTGGATCTATCAACAGGAGTCCAAGCGA
GCTCGATATCAAATTACGCCCCGCCCTGCCACTCATCGCAGTACTGTTGTAATTCATTAAGCATTCTGCC
GACATGGAAGCCATCACAAACGGCATGATGAACCTGAATCGCCAGCGGCATCAGCACCTTGTCGCCTTGC
GTATAATATTTGCCCATGGTGAAAACGGGGGCGAAGAAGTTGTCCATATTGGCCACGTTTAAATCAAAAC
TGGTGAAACTCACCCAGGGATTGGCTGAGACGAAAAACATATTCTCAATAAACCCTTTAGGGAAATAGGC
CAGGTTTTCACCATAACACGCCACATCTTGCGAATATATGTGTAGAAACTGCCGGAAATCGTCGTGGTAT
TCACTCCAGAGCGATGAAAACGTTTCAGTTTGCTCATGGAAAACGGTGTAACAAGGGTGAACACTATCCC
ATATCACCAGCTCACCGTCTTTCATTGCCATACGAAATTCCGGATGAGCATTCATCAGGCGGGCAAGAAT
GTGAATAAAGGCCGGATAAAACTTGTGCTTATTTTTCTTTACGGTCTTTAAAAAGGCCGTAATATCCAGC
TGAACGGTCTGGTTATAGGTACATTGAGCAACTGACTGAAATGCCTCAAAATGTTCTTTACGATGCCATT
GGGATATATCAACGGTGGTATATCCAGTGATTTTTTTCTCCATTTTAGCTTCCTTAGCTCCTGAAAATCT
CGATAACTCAAAAAATACGACCGGTAGTGATCTTATTTCATTATGGTGAAAGTTGGAACCTCTTACGGGC
CGGCCAACGTCTCATTTTCGCCAGATATCGACGTCTAAGAAACCATTATTATCATGACATTAACCTATAA
AAATAGGCGTATCACGAGGCCCTTTCGTCTTCACCTCGAGTTGACGGCTAGCTCAGTCCTAGGTACAGTG
CTAGCTGTTAAACGCTCCTCGTAAGAACACGGGAAAGCAATGAGAATTCTTTTAGTGGAGGATGATTTGC
CGCTGGCGGAAACCCTTGCTGAAGCATTGAGTGACCAGCTTTACACCGTTGATATTGCCACCGACGCTTC
CCTCGCCTGGGACTATGCCTCCCGACTGGAATATGACCTCGTTATTTTGGATGTGATGCTGCCGGAGTTG
GACGGGATTACCCTCTGTCAAAAATGGCGATCGCACAGTTATTTAATGCCAATTTTGATGATGACAGCCA
GGGATACGATCAATGATAAAATCACGGGCTTGGATGCGGGGGCGGATGATTATGTGGTCAAGCCAGTGGA
TTTGGGGGAGTTATTTGCCAGGGTGCGAGCTTTGTTGCGTCGGGGTTGTGCAACGTGCCAACCAGTTTTA
GAGTGGGGGCCAATCAGGTTGGATCCAAGCACCTATGAAGTTAGTTATGACAATGAGGTTTTGTCTTTGA
CCCGCAAGGAATACAGCATTCTGGAATTACTACTCCGCAATGGCCGTCGGGTGCTAAGTCGGAGCATGAT
TATCGATAGTATCTGGAAGTTGGAGAGTCCCCCAGAGGAAGATACGGTTAAGGTGCATGTGCGGAGTTTG
CGACAAAAATTAAAAAGTGCCGGTTTATCAGCAGATGCCATTGAAACGGTCCATGGCATTGGGTATCGTC
TGGCCAATTTAACGGAAAAATCTTTGTGCCAAGGGAAAAACTAGTAATAATCTAGACCAGGCATCAAATA
AAACGAAAGGCTCAGTCGAAAGACTGGGCCTTTCGTTTTATCTGTTGTTTGTCGGTGAACGCTCTCTACT
AGAGTCACACTGGCTCACCTTCGGGTGGGCCTTTCTGCGTTTATAGTAAATCACTGCATAATTCGTGTCG
CTCAAGGCGCACTCCCGTTCTGGATAATGTTTTTTGCGCCGACATCATAACGGTTCTGGCAAATATTCTG
AAATGAGCTGGTTAGCTAGTCAAGCCCATTGTGCTTTTCTCTATCAACCTCAGCTTACCTGAAGGGGTGA
ACAGGTCTGGGTTAATTCATGTTGCGAAATGTAACAGTTTTAGTCGCATCAGCTAACTTTCCGATTTCTT
TACGATTTTCTCCCCCTTTTCTTCAATTTTACTTTGTTAGGATCGCATTTTTAACGCAGTCAGGCACCGT
GTATGAAATCTAACAATGCGCTCATCGTCATCCTCGGCACCGTCACCCTGGATGCTGTAGGCATAGGCTT
GGTTATGCCGGTACTGCCGGGCCTCTTGCGGGATATCGTCCATTCCGACAGCATCGCCAGTCACTATGGC
GTGCTGCTAGCGCTATATGCGTTGATGCAATTTCTATGCGCACCCGTTCTCGGAGCACTGTCCGACCGCT
TTGGCCGCCGCCCAGTCCTGCTCGCTTCGCTACTTGGAGCCACTATCGACTACGCGATCATGGCGACCAC
ACCCGTCCTGTGGATCCTCTACGCCGGACGCATCGTGGCCGGCATCACCGGCGCCACAGGTGCGGTTGCT
GGCGCCTATATCGCCGACATCACCGATGGGGAAGATCGGGCTCGCCACTTCGGGCTCATGAGCGCTTGTT
TCGGCGTGGGTATGGTGGCAGGCCCCGTGGCCGGGGGACTGTTGGGCGCCATCTCCTTGCATGCACCATT
CCTTGCGGCGGCGGTGCTCAACGGCCTCAACCTACTACTGGGCTGCTTCCTAATGCAGGAGTCGCATAAG
GGAGAGCGTCGACCGATGCCCTTGAGAGCCTTCAACCCAGTCAGCTCCTTCCGGTGGGCGCGGGGCATGA
CTATCGTCGCCGCACTTATGACTGTCTTCTTTATCATGCAACTCGTAGGACAGGTGCCGGCAGCGCTCTG
GGTCATTTTCGGCGAGGACCGCTTTCGCTGGAGCGCGACGATGATCGGCCTGTCGCTTGCGGTATTCGGA
ATCTTGCACGCCCTCGCTCAAGCCTTCGTCACTGGTCCCGCCACCAAACGTTTCGGCGAGAAGCAGGCCA
TTATCGCCGGCATGGCGGCCGACGCGCTGGGCTACGTCTTGCTGGCGTTCGCGACGCGAGGCTGGATGGC
CTTCCCCATTATGATTCTTCTCGCTTCCGGCGGCATCGGGATGCCCGCGTTGCAGGCCATGCTGTCCAGG
CAGGTAGATGACGACCATCAGGGACAGCTTCAAGGATCGCTCGCGGCTCTTACCAGCCTAACTTCGATCA
TTGGACCGCTGATCGTCACGGCGATTTATGCCGCCTCGGCGAGCACATGGAACGGGTTGGCATGGATTGT
AGGCGCCGCCCTATACCTTGTCTGCCTCCCCGCGTTGCGTCGCGGTGCATGGAGCCGGGCCACCTCGACC
TGAAAAGAGGAGAAATACTAGATGCGTAAAGGCGAAGAGCTGTTCACTGGTGTCGTCCCTATTCTGGTGG
AACTGGATGGTGATGTCAACGGTCATAAGTTTTCCGTGCGTGGCGAGGGTGAAGGTGACGCAACTAATGG
TAAACTGACGCTGAAGTTCATCTGTACTACTGGTAAACTGCCGGTACCTTGGCCGACTCTGGTAACGACG
CTGACTTATGGTGTTCAGTGCTTTGCTCGTTATCCGGACCATATGAAGCAGCATGACTTCTTCAAGTCCG
CCATGCCGGAAGGCTATGTGCAGGAACGCACGATTTCCTTTAAGGATGACGGCACGTACAAAACGCGTGC
GGAAGTGAAATTTGAAGGCGATACCCTGGTAAACCGCATTGAGCTGAAAGGCATTGACTTTAAAGAAGAC
GGCAATATCCTGGGCCATAAGCTGGAATACAATTTTAACAGCCACAATGTTTACATCACCGCCGATAAAC
AAAAAAATGGCATTAAAGCGAATTTTAAAATTCGCCACAACGTGGAGGATGGCAGCGTGCAGCTGGCTGA
TCACTACCAGCAAAACACTCCAATCGGTGATGGTCCTGTTCTGCTGCCAGACAATCACTATCTGAGCACG
CAAAGCGTTCTGTCTAAAGATCCGAACGAGAAACGCGATCATATGGTTCTGCTGGAGTTCGTAACCGCAG
CGGGCATCACGCATGGTATGGATGAACTGTACAAATGATGATAATAATCTAGACCAGGCATCAAATAAAA
CGAAAGGCTCAGTCGAAAGACTGGGCCTTTCGTTTTATCTGTTGTTTGTCGGTGAACGCTCTCTACTAGA
GTCACACTGGCTCACCTTCGGGTGGGCCTTTCTGCGTTTATAGGTACCCGTGGATCCTCTAGAGTCGACC
TGCAGGCATGCAAGCTTCCTAGGCGTTCGGCTGCG
Features (pLannotate 1.2.2; 13 found; start..end, strand, type, name):
    133..721     -  rep_origin     ori: high-copy-number ColE1/pMB1/pBR322/pUC origin of replication
    809..903     -  terminator     lambda t0 terminator: transcription terminator from phage lambda
    927..1583    -  CDS            cat: CAT_ECOLX - Experimental evidence at protein level: Swiss-Prot protein existence level 1. This enzyme is an effector of chloramphenicol resistance in bacteria. From Escherichia coli. This protein is used as a marker in many commonly used cloning vectors, such as pACYC184.
   1584..1682    -  promoter       cat promoter: promoter of the E. coli cat gene encoding chloramphenicol acetyltransferase
   1791..1815    +  promoter       J23119(SpeI) promoter (fragment): bacterial promoter (Registry of Standard Biological Parts BBa J23119) modified to end with an SpeI site
   1860..2522    +  CDS            rcaC (fragment): RCAC_MICDP - Protein inferred from homology: Swiss-Prot protein existence level 3. Required for chromatic adaptation. Thought to be a positive regulator of phycobiliproteins. From Microchaete diplosiphon (Fremyella diplosiphon).
   2585..2656    +  terminator     rrnB T1 terminator: transcription terminator T1 from the E. coli rrnB gene
   2672..2699    +  terminator     T7Te terminator: phage T7 early transcription terminator
   3013..4203    +  CDS            TcR: tetracycline efflux protein; tet; confers resistance to tetracycline
   4222..4935    +  CDS            superfolder GFP: GFP variant that folds robustly even when fused to poorly folded proteins (Pédelacq et al., 2006)
   4962..5033    +  terminator     rrnB T1 terminator: transcription terminator T1 from the E. coli rrnB gene
   5049..5076    +  terminator     T7Te terminator: phage T7 early transcription terminator
   5083..5127    +  misc_feature   MCS (fragment): pUC18/19 multiple cloning site
