[The description below was written by a language model from this plasmid's Addgene catalogue record and pLannotate feature annotations shown in this document.]
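Description:
pCB11 is a 5,145 bp bacterial expression plasmid built on the pProTet.E333 backbone and derived from pSR58.6, the output plasmid of the CcaS/CcaR green/red light-responsive two-component system. It replicates in E. coli from a high-copy ColE1/pUC-type origin. Selection is with chloramphenicol, through a cat gene driven by its native promoter and followed by the lambda t0 terminator.

The plasmid has two functional units. The first expresses CcaR, the response regulator from Synechocystis sp. 6803, constitutively. The catalogue names the promoter as J23100. The automated annotation instead picks up a short fragment resembling the related J23119 promoter, and it labels the coding sequence as a fragment of the homologous rcaC gene. This unit ends with rrnB T1 and T7Te terminators. The second unit is driven by PcpcG2-172, a truncated cpcG2 promoter that is activated by phosphorylated CcaR; this promoter is not annotated in the feature table. It drives tetA(C), the tetracycline efflux pump, which lies directly upstream of superfolder GFP, and a second rrnB T1/T7Te terminator pair closes the unit. Both genes are recorded under the same promoter, so they appear to form one light-regulated operon in which sfGFP fluorescence reports tetA expression. The tetA(C) copy has a C-to-T change that produces a T350I substitution.

The sensor kinase CcaS is not listed on pCB11, so it would have to be supplied from elsewhere for light control to work. The associated publication concerns deep model predictive control of gene expression in thousands of single cells. This suggests the plasmid is used for optogenetic, feedback-controlled regulation of a tetracycline resistance determinant with fluorescent readout.
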