Addgene plasmid #201111: pCB11
Purpose: pSR58.6 (Addgene plasmid #63176) modified to include the tetA gene upstream of sfGFP.
Depositing lab: Mary Dunlop. Depositing organization: Boston University Main Campus. Publication: Deep model predictive control of gene expression in thousands of single cells. Lugagne JB, Blassick CM, Dunlop MJ. Nat Commun. 2024 Mar 8;15(1):2148. doi: 10.1038/s41467-024-46361-1. PubMed 38459057.
Backbone
  Vector backbone: pProTet.E333
  Backbone manufacturer: Clontech
  Backbone size w/o insert (bp): 2000
  Total vector size (bp): 5145
  Vector type: Bacterial Expression
Growth in bacteria
  Bacterial resistance: Chloramphenicol, 25 μg/mL
  Growth temperature: 37°C
  Growth strain: DH5alpha
  Copy number: High Copy
Gene/Insert 1
  Gene/Insert name: CcaR
  Species: Synechocystis sp. 6803
  Insert size (bp): 704
  Promoter: J23100
  Cloning method: Unknown
  Sequencing primers: 5′ AAATAGGCGTATCACGAGGC; 3′ GAGCGACACGAATTATGCAG
Gene/Insert 2
  Gene/Insert name: tetA(C)
  Species: Escherichia coli
  Insert size (bp): 1191
  Mutation: C-to-T transition at pos. no. 1049 of tetA(C) leading to T350I muation in TetA(C)
  GenBank ID: AAB59735.1
  Promoter: PcpcG2-172
  Cloning method: Gibson Cloning
  Sequencing primers: 5′ CTGAAGGGGTGAACAGGTCTGG; 3′ TCCAGTTCCACCAGAATAGG
Gene/Insert 3
  Gene/Insert name: sfGFP (alt name: Superfolder GFP)
  Species: Synthetic
  Insert size (bp): 720
  Promoter: PcpcG2-172
  Cloning method: Unknown
  Sequencing primers: 5′ ctataccttgtctgcctccc; 3′ GCAGGTCGACTCTAGAGGAT
Resource information
  A portion of this plasmid was derived from a plasmid made by: tetA insert from Hans-Martin Fischer (Addgene #74110). Plasmid backbone and CcaR and sfGFP inserts are from Jeffrey Tabor (Addgene #63176).
Terms and licenses: Academic/Nonprofit Terms; Industry Terms: Not Available to Industry
Depositor comments: Please visit https://doi.org/10.1101/2022.10.28.514305 for bioRxiv preprint.
How to cite: pCB11 was a gift from Mary Dunlop (Addgene plasmid # 201111 ; http://n2t.net/addgene:201111 ; RRID:Addgene_201111)
